LOCUS       Exported 5032 bp ds-DNA circular SYN 01-DEC-2022
DEFINITION  Barcoded piggyBac self-reporting transposon with puromycin marker
            for mammalian calling cards.
ACCESSION   .
VERSION     .
KEYWORDS    PB-SRT-Puro_BC10
SOURCE      synthetic DNA construct
  ORGANISM  synthetic DNA construct
REFERENCE   1 (bases 1 to 5032)
  AUTHORS   Lalli M, Yen A, Thopte U, Dong F, Moudgil A, Chen X, Milbrandt J,
            Dougherty JD, Mitra RD
  TITLE     Measuring transcription factor binding and gene expression using
            barcoded self-reporting transposon calling cards and transcriptomes.
  JOURNAL   NAR Genom Bioinform. 2022 Aug 31;4(3):lqac061. doi:
            10.1093/nargab/lqac061. eCollection 2022 Sep.
  PUBMED    36062164
REFERENCE   2 (bases 1 to 5032)
  AUTHORS   .
  TITLE     Direct Submission
  JOURNAL   Exported Dec 1, 2022 from SnapGene Server 1.1.58
            http://www.snapgene.com
FEATURES             Location/Qualifiers
     source          1..5032
                     /organism="synthetic DNA construct"
                     /mol_type="other DNA"
     primer_bind     278..300
                     /label=M13/pUC Forward
                     /note="In lacZ gene"
     primer_bind     292..309
                     /label=M13 Forward
                     /note="In lacZ gene. Also called M13-F20 or M13 (-21)
                     Forward"
     primer_bind     293..309
                     /label=M13 fwd
                     /note="common sequencing primer, one of multiple similar
                     variants"
     primer_bind     320..339
                     /label=T7
                     /note="T7 promoter, forward primer"
     promoter        320..338
                     /label=T7 promoter
                     /note="promoter for bacteriophage T7 RNA polymerase"
     repeat_region   374..436
                     /label=piggyBac right (3') inverted repeat
                     /note="piggyBac transposon-specific inverted terminal
                     repeat sequence (ITR)"
     promoter        679..1860
                     /label=EF-1-alpha promoter
                     /note="strong constitutive promoter for human elongation
                     factor EF-1-alpha"
     intron          909..1851
                     /label=EF-1-alpha intron A
                     /note="intron upstream of the start codon of human
                     EF-1-alpha"
     primer_bind     1808..1828
                     /label=EF1a-F
                     /note="Human elongation factor-1a promoter, forward primer"
     CDS             1874..2473
                     /codon_start=1
                     /gene="pac from Streptomyces alboniger"
                     /product="puromycin N-acetyltransferase"
                     /label=PuroR
                     /note="confers resistance to puromycin"
                     /translation="MTEYKPTVRLATRDDVPRAVRTLAAAFADYPATRHTVDPDRHIER
                     VTELQELFLTRVGLDIGKVWVADDGAAVAVWTTPESVEAGAVFAEIGPRMAELSGSRLA
                     AQQQMEGLLAPHRPKEPAWFLATVGVSPDHQGKGLGSAVVLPGVEAAERAGVPAFLETS
                     APRNLPFYERLGFTVTADVEVPEGPRTWCMTRKPGA"
     primer_bind     complement(1874..1893)
                     /label=Puro-R
                     /note="Puromycin resistance gene, reverse primer. Also
                     called puro-variant-R"
     primer_bind     2370..2390
                     /label=Puro-F
                     /note="Puromycin resistance gene, forward primer"
     primer_bind     complement(3175..3192)
                     /label=L4440
                     /note="L4440 vector, forward primer"
     rep_origin      complement(3285..3873)
                     /direction=LEFT
                     /label=ori
                     /note="high-copy-number ColE1/pMB1/pBR322/pUC origin of
                     replication"
     primer_bind     complement(3365..3384)
                     /label=pBR322ori-F
                     /note="pBR322 origin, forward primer"
     CDS             complement(4044..4904)
                     /codon_start=1
                     /gene="bla"
                     /product="beta-lactamase"
                     /label=AmpR
                     /note="confers resistance to ampicillin, carbenicillin, and
                     related antibiotics"
                     /translation="MSIQHFRVALIPFFAAFCLPVFAHPETLVKVKDAEDQLGARVGYI
                     ELDLNSGKILESFRPEERFPMMSTFKVLLCGAVLSRIDAGQEQLGRRIHYSQNDLVEYS
                     PVTEKHLTDGMTVRELCSAAITMSDNTAANLLLTTIGGPKELTAFLHNMGDHVTRLDRW
                     EPELNEAIPNDERDTTMPVAMATTLRKLLTGELLTLASRQQLIDWMEADKVAGPLLRSA
                     LPAGWFIADKSGAGERGSRGIIAALGPDGKPSRIVVIYTTGSQATMDERNRQIAEIGAS
                     LIKHW"
     primer_bind     4667..4686
                     /label=Amp-R
                     /note="Ampicillin resistance gene, reverse primer"
     promoter        complement(4905..5009)
                     /gene="bla"
                     /label=AmpR promoter
ORIGIN
        1 ctaaattgta agcgttaata ttttgttaaa attcgcgtta aatttttgtt aaatcagctc
       61 attttttaac caataggccg aaatcggcaa aatcccttat aaatcaaaag aatagaccga
      121 gatagggttg agtggccgct acagggcgct cccattcgcc attcaggctg cgcaactgtt
      181 gggaagggcg tttcggtgcg ggcctcttcg ctattacgcc agctggcgaa agggggatgt
      241 gctgcaaggc gattaagttg ggtaacgcca gggttttccc agtcacgacg ttgtaaaacg
      301 acggccagtg agcgcgacgt aatacgactc actatagggc gaattggcgg aaggccgtca
      361 aggccgcatt taaccctaga aagataatca tattgtgacg tacgttaaag ataatcatgt
      421 gtaaaattga cgcatgtgtt ttatcggtct gtatatcgag gtttatttat taatttgaat
      481 agatattaag ttttattata tttacactta catactaata ataaattcaa caaacaattt
      541 atttatgttt atttatttat taaaaaaaac aaaaactcaa aatttcttct ataaagtaac
      601 aaaactttta tcgaattcct gcagcccagc ttgatcttag gtccctcgac gaattctcta
      661 gagaagagca tgcgtgaggc tccggtgccc gtcagtgggc agagcgcaca tcgcccacag
      721 tccccgagaa gttgggggga ggggtcggca attgaaccgg tgcctagaga aggtggcgcg
      781 gggtaaactg ggaaagtgat gtcgtgtact ggctccgcct ttttcccgag ggtgggggag
      841 aaccgtatat aagtgcagta gtcgccgtga acgttctttt tcgcaacggg tttgccgcca
      901 gaacacaggt aagtgccgtg tgtggttccc gcgggcctgg cctctttacg ggttatggcc
      961 cttgcgtgcc ttgaattact tccacgcccc tggctgcagt acgtgattct tgatcccgag
     1021 cttcgggttg gaagtgggtg ggagagttcg aggccttgcg cttaaggagc cccttcgcct
     1081 cgtgcttgag ttgaggcctg gcttgggcgc tggggccgcc gcgtgcgaat ctggtggcac
     1141 cttcgcgcct gtctcgctgc tttcgataag tctctagcca tttaaaattt ttgatgacct
     1201 gctgcgacgc tttttttctg gcaagatagt cttgtaaatg cgggccaaga tctgcacact
     1261 ggtatttcgg tttttggggc cgcgggcggc gacggggccc gtgcgtccca gcgcacatgt
     1321 tcggcgaggc ggggcctgcg agcgcggcca ccgagaatcg gacgggggta gtctcaagct
     1381 ggccggcctg ctctggtgcc tggcctcgcg ccgccgtgta tcgccccgcc ctgggcggca
     1441 aggctggccc ggtcggcacc agttgcgtga gcggaaagat ggccgcttcc cggccctgct
     1501 gcagggagct caaaatggag gacgcggcgc tcgggagagc gggcgggtga gtcacccaca
     1561 caaaggaaaa gggcctttcc gtcctcagcc gtcgcttcat gtgactccac ggagtaccgg
     1621 gcgccgtcca ggcacctcga ttagttctcg agcttttgga gtacgtcgtc tttaggttgg
     1681 ggggaggggt tttatgcgat ggagtttccc cacactgagt gggtggagac tgaagttagg
     1741 ccagcttggc acttgatgta attctccttg gaatttgccc tttttgagtt tggatcttgg
     1801 ttcattctca agcctcagac agtggttcaa agtttttttc ttccatttca ggtgtcgtga
     1861 aaactacgcc accatgaccg agtacaagcc cacggtgcgc ctcgccaccc gcgacgacgt
     1921 ccccagggcc gtacgcaccc tcgccgccgc gttcgccgac taccccgcca cgcgccacac
     1981 cgtcgatccg gaccgccaca tcgagcgggt caccgagctg caagaactct tcctcacgcg
     2041 cgtcgggctc gacatcggca aggtgtgggt cgcggacgac ggcgccgcgg tggcggtctg
     2101 gaccacgccg gagagcgtcg aagcgggggc ggtgttcgcc gagatcggcc cgcgcatggc
     2161 cgagttgagc ggttcccggc tggccgcgca gcaacagatg gaaggcctcc tggcgccgca
     2221 ccggcccaag gagcccgcgt ggttcctggc caccgtcggc gtctcgcccg accaccaggg
     2281 caagggtctg ggcagcgccg tcgtgctccc cggagtggag gcggccgagc gcgccggggt
     2341 gcccgccttc ctggagacct ccgcgccccg caacctcccc ttctacgagc ggctcggctt
     2401 caccgtcacc gccgacgtcg aggtgcccga aggaccgcgc acctggtgca tgacccgcaa
     2461 gcccggtgcc tgataacaac tcgagtaccg gcttaagtga tagatcggaa gagcggttca
     2521 gcaggaatgc cgagaccggt ttaaactcag tgtccatagc gacgccggcg cgataagcta
     2581 tctataacaa gaaaatatat atataataag ttatcacgta agtagaacat gaaataacaa
     2641 tataattatc gtatgagtta aatcttaaaa gtcacgtaaa agataatcat gcgtcatttt
     2701 gactcacgcg gtcgttatag ttcaaaatca gtgacactta ccgcattgac aagcacgcct
     2761 cacgggagct ccaagcggcg actgagatgt cctaaatgca cagcgacgga ttcgcgctat
     2821 ttagaaagag agagcaatat ttcaagaatg catgcgtcaa ttttacgcag actatctttc
     2881 atgggttaag agctcaagct tctgagatgc aggtacatcc cactgatgag tcccaaatag
     2941 gacgaaacgc gcttcggtgc gtctgggatt ccactgctat ccacgcggcc gcacggcatt
     3001 acgttagacg tctaggccac accaccctga aggcgcctgc tcgcctctga tctgttgaag
     3061 ctaagcaggg tcggtcctgg ttagtacttg gatgggactc cgcctggtaa tagccggtac
     3121 cgtaggcttg catggtcata gctgtttcct tgcgtattgg gcgctctccg cttcctcgct
     3181 cactgactcg ctgcgctcgg tcgttcgggt aaagcctggg gtgcctaatg agcaaaaggc
     3241 cagcaaaagg ccaggaaccg taaaaaggcc gcgttgctgg cgtttttcca taggctccgc
     3301 ccccctgacg agcatcacaa aaatcgacgc tcaagtcaga ggtggcgaaa cccgacagga
     3361 ctataaagat accaggcgtt tccccctgga agctccctcg tgcgctctcc tgttccgacc
     3421 ctgccgctta ccggatacct gtccgccttt ctcccttcgg gaagcgtggc gctttctcat
     3481 agctcacgct gtaggtatct cagttcggtg taggtcgttc gctccaagct gggctgtgtg
     3541 cacgaacccc ccgttcagcc cgaccgctgc gccttatccg gtaactatcg tcttgagtcc
     3601 aacccggtaa gacacgactt atcgccactg gcagcagcca ctggtaacag gattagcaga
     3661 gcgaggtatg taggcggtgc tacagagttc ttgaagtggt ggcctaacta cggctacact
     3721 agaagaacag tatttggtat ctgcgctctg ctgaagccag ttaccttcgg aaaaagagtt
     3781 ggtagctctt gatccggcaa acaaaccacc gctggtagcg gtggtttttt tgtttgcaag
     3841 cagcagatta cgcgcagaaa aaaaggatct caagaagatc ctttgatctt ttctacgggg
     3901 tctgacgctc agtggaacga aaactcacgt taagggattt tggtcatgag attatcaaaa
     3961 aggatcttca cctagatcct tttaaattaa aaatgaagtt ttaaatcaat ctaaagtata
     4021 tatgagtaaa cttggtctga cagttaccaa tgcttaatca gtgaggcacc tatctcagcg
     4081 atctgtctat ttcgttcatc catagttgcc tgactccccg tcgtgtagat aactacgata
     4141 cgggagggct taccatctgg ccccagtgct gcaatgatac cgcgagaacc acgctcaccg
     4201 gctccagatt tatcagcaat aaaccagcca gccggaaggg ccgagcgcag aagtggtcct
     4261 gcaactttat ccgcctccat ccagtctatt aattgttgcc gggaagctag agtaagtagt
     4321 tcgccagtta atagtttgcg caacgttgtt gccattgcta caggcatcgt ggtgtcacgc
     4381 tcgtcgtttg gtatggcttc attcagctcc ggttcccaac gatcaaggcg agttacatga
     4441 tcccccatgt tgtgcaaaaa agcggttagc tccttcggtc ctccgatcgt tgtcagaagt
     4501 aagttggccg cagtgttatc actcatggtt atggcagcac tgcataattc tcttactgtc
     4561 atgccatccg taagatgctt ttctgtgact ggtgagtact caaccaagtc attctgagaa
     4621 tagtgtatgc ggcgaccgag ttgctcttgc ccggcgtcaa tacgggataa taccgcgcca
     4681 catagcagaa ctttaaaagt gctcatcatt ggaaaacgtt cttcggggcg aaaactctca
     4741 aggatcttac cgctgttgag atccagttcg atgtaaccca ctcgtgcacc caactgatct
     4801 tcagcatctt ttactttcac cagcgtttct gggtgagcaa aaacaggaag gcaaaatgcc
     4861 gcaaaaaagg gaataagggc gacacggaaa tgttgaatac tcatactctt cctttttcaa
     4921 tattattgaa gcatttatca gggttattgt ctcatgagcg gatacatatt tgaatgtatt
     4981 tagaaaaata aacaaatagg ggttccgcgc acatttcccc gaaaagtgcc ac
//
