[The description below was written by a language model from this plasmid's Addgene catalogue record and the feature table of its GenBank file.]
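Description:
PB-SRT-Puro_BC10 is a 5,032 bp circular mammalian expression plasmid that carries a barcoded piggyBac self-reporting transposon (SRT) for mammalian calling cards experiments. It was built by Gibson cloning into the PB-SRT-Puro backbone. In bacteria it is maintained through a high-copy ColE1/pUC-type origin and selected with ampicillin via the bla (AmpR) gene and its own promoter. A T7 promoter and M13 primer sites lie just upstream of the transposon region.

The payload is a human EF-1-alpha promoter, including its intron A, driving the puromycin N-acetyltransferase gene (PuroR), so cells carrying the cassette can be selected with puromycin. The feature table annotates a piggyBac right (3') inverted terminal repeat upstream of this cassette. The other terminal repeat is not annotated, although an unannotated stretch follows the PuroR coding sequence. No polyadenylation signal is annotated after PuroR either. This fits the general self-reporting design, in which transcription from the integrated transposon reads out through the terminal repeat into flanking genomic DNA, allowing insertion sites to be recovered from RNA, but the record does not spell out this arrangement.

This member of the series is distinguished by a short four-nucleotide barcode, recorded as the construct's "mutation"; its exact position is not annotated. In calling cards, a piggyBac transposase, typically fused to a transcription factor and supplied separately, deposits the transposon near that factor's binding sites. According to the associated publication title, barcoded SRTs are used to measure transcription factor binding together with gene expression.
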