Addgene plasmid #193152: PB-SRT-Puro_BC10
Purpose: Barcoded piggyBac self-reporting transposon with puromycin marker for mammalian calling cards
Depositing lab: Rob Mitra. Depositing organization: Washington University in Saint Louis. Publication: Measuring transcription factor binding and gene expression using barcoded self-reporting transposon calling cards and transcriptomes. Lalli M, Yen A, Thopte U, Dong F, Moudgil A, Chen X, Milbrandt J, Dougherty JD, Mitra RD. NAR Genom Bioinform. 2022 Aug 31;4(3):lqac061. doi: 10.1093/nargab/lqac061. eCollection 2022 Sep. PubMed 36062164.
Backbone
  Vector backbone: PB-SRT-Puro
  Vector type: Mammalian Expression
Growth in bacteria
  Bacterial resistance: Ampicillin, 100 μg/mL
  Growth temperature: 37°C
  Growth strain: NEB Stable
  Copy number: High Copy
Gene/Insert
  Gene/Insert name: Barcoded piggyBac Puro SRT
  Species: H. sapiens (human)
  Mutation: Barcode: CATG
  Cloning method: Gibson Cloning
Terms and licenses: Academic/Nonprofit Terms; Industry Terms: Not Available to Industry
How to cite: PB-SRT-Puro_BC10 was a gift from Rob Mitra (Addgene plasmid # 193152 ; http://n2t.net/addgene:193152 ; RRID:Addgene_193152)
